>Addgene plasmid #221843 | Tol2-U6.3-sgRNA-empty-GFP | addgene full sequence | sequence record 437471 | Addgene NGS Result
CGGCGTCAATACGGGATAATACCGCGCCACATAGCAGAACTTTAAAAGTGCTCATCATTGGAAAACGTTC
TTCGGGGCGAAAACTCTCAAGGATCTTACCGCTGTTGAGATCCAGTTCGATGTAACCCACTCGTGCACCC
AACTGATCTTCAGCATCTTTTACTTTCACCAGCGTTTCTGGGTGAGCAAAAACAGGAAGGCAAAATGCCG
CAAAAAAGGGAATAAGGGCGACACGGAAATGTTGAATACTCATACTCTTCCTTTTTCAATATTATTGAAG
CATTTATCAGGGTTATTGTCTCATGAGCGGATACATATTTGAATGTATTTAGAAAAATAAACAAATAGGG
GTTCCGCGCACATTTCCCCGAAAAGTGCCACCTGACGTCTAAGAAACCATTATTATCATGACATTAACCT
ATAAAAATAGGCGTATCACGAGGCCCTTTCGTCCAGAGGTGTAAAGTACTTGAGTAATTTTACTTGATTA
CTGTACTTAAGTATTATTTTTGGGGATTTTTACTTTACTTGAGTACAATTAAAAATCAATACTTTTACTT
TTACTTAATTACATTTTTTTAGAAAAAAAAGTACTTTTTACTCCTTACAATTTTATTTACAGTCAAAAAG
TACTTATTTTTTGGAGATCACTTCATTCTATTTTCCCTTGCTATTACCAAACCAATTGAATTGCGCTGAT
GCCCAGTTTAATTTAAATAGATCTCAACTTTGTATAGAAAAGTTGGCGCCGCCGCTCCTTCAGGCACTGC
CGACGACAGCCCAGGCGGAGGTCCTGAGCGCCGGCGCTAAATTTGCATAAAGAACTACCCAGGAGCCCTC
GCGCGCGGAAACGGGCAAAAAGGGGCTTCTAATATGGAAATATTACGCCGAATCGCGTTACAAATCGGCT
AAGCGGGCCTAAGAGTTAACAAGATGTGCTATTAAGCGGAGCCTTTTGGTGGGAAGAAATGGAGTAGTCA
CTGTGTTCTAAAAGAACTTGCAGAATGAGCCTTTAAATACCGCAGTCTCGATGCTCTTAGTCGGATAGAG
ACCGAGAGAGGGTCTCAGTTTAAGAGCTATGCTGGAAACAGCATAGCAAGTTTAAATAAGGCTAGTCCGT
TATCAACTTGAAAAAGTGGCACCGAGTCGGTGCTTTTTTTCAAGTTTGTACAAAAAAGCAGGCTGTCGAC
ATTGATTATTGACTAGTTATTAATAGTAATCAATTACGGGGTCATTAGTTCATAGCCCATATATGGAGTT
CCGCGTTACATAACTTACGGTAAATGGCCCGCCTGGCTGACCGCCCAACGACCCCCGCCCATTGACGTCA
ATAATGACGTATGTTCCCATAGTAACGCCAATAGGGACTTTCCATTGACGTCAATGGGTGGAGTATTTAC
GGTAAACTGCCCACTTGGCAGTACATCAAGTGTATCATATGCCAAGTACGCCCCCTATTGACGTCAATGA
CGGTAAATGGCCCGCCTGGCATTATGCCCAGTACATGACCTTATGGGACTTTCCTACTTGGCAGTACATC
TACGTATTAGTCATCGCTATTACCATGGTCGAGGTGAGCCCCACGTTCTGCTTCACTCTCCCCATCTCCC
CCCCCTCCCCACCCCCAATTTTGTATTTATTTATTTTTTAATTATTTTGTGCAGCGATGGGGGCGGGGGG
GGGGGGGGGCGCGCGCCAGGCGGGGCGGGGCGGGGCGAGGGGCGGGGCGGGGCGAGGCGGAGAGGTGCGG
CGGCAGCCAATCAGAGCGGCGCGCTCCGAAAGTTTCCTTTTATGGCGAGGCGGCGGCGGCGGCGGCCCTA
TAAAAAGCGAAGCGCGCGGCGGGCGGGAGTCGCTGCGCGCTGCCTTCGCCCCGTGCCCCGCTCCGCCGCC
GCCTCGCGCCGCCCGCCCCGGCTCTGACTGACCGCGTTACTCCCACAGGTGAGCGGGCGGGACGGCCCTT
CTCCTCCGGGCTGTAATTAGCGCTTGGTTTAATGACGGCTTGTTTCTTTTCTGTGGCTGCGTGAAAGCCT
TGAGGGGCTCCGGGAGGGCCCTTTGTGCGGGGGGAGCGGCTCGGGGGGTGCGTGCGTGTGTGTGTGCGTG
GGGAGCGCCGCGTGCGGCTCCGCGCTGCCCGGCGGCTGTGAGCGCTGCGGGCGCGGCGCGGGGCTTTGTG
CGCTCCGCAGTGTGCGCGAGGGGAGCGCGGCCGGGGGCGGTGCCCCGCGGTGCGGGGGGGGCTGCGAGGG
GAACAAAGGCTGCGTGCGGGGTGTGTGCGTGGGGGGGTGAGCAGGGGGTGTGGGCGCGTCGGTCGGGCTG
CAACCCCCCCTGCACCCCCCTCCCCGAGTTGCTGAGCACGGCCCGGCTTCGGGTGCGGGGCTCCGTACGG
GGCGTGGCGCGGGGCTCGCCGTGCCGGGCGGGGGGTGGCGGCAGGTGGGGGTGCCGGGCGGGGCGGGGCC
GCCTCGGGCCGGGGAGGGCTCGGGGGAGGGGCGCGGCGGCCCCCGGAGCGCCGGCGGCTGTCGAGGCGCG
GCGAGCCGCAGCCATTGCCTTTTATGGTAATCGTGCGAGAGGGCGCAGGGACTTCCTTTGTCCCAAATCT
GTGCGGAGCCGAAATCTGGGAGGCGCCGCCGCACCCCCTCTAGCGGGCGCGGGGCGAAGCGGTGCGGCGC
CGGCAGGAAGGAAATGGGCGGGGAGGGCCTTCGTGCGTCGCCGCGCCGCCGTCCCCTTCTCCCTCTCCAG
CCTCGGGGCTGTCCGCGGGGGGACGGCTGCCTTCGGGGGGGACGGGGCAGGGCGGGGTTCGGCTTCTGGC
GTGTGACCGGCGGCTCTAGAGCCTCTGCTAACCATGTTCATGCCTTCTTCTTTTTCCTACAGCTCCTGGG
CAACGTGCTGGTTATTGTGCTGTCTCATCATTTTGGCAAAGAATTCGCCACCATGGTGAGCAAGGGCGAG
GAGCTGTTCACCGGGGTGGTGCCCATCCTGGTCGAGCTGGACGGCGACGTAAACGGCCACAAGTTCAGCG
TGTCCGGCGAGGGCGAGGGCGATGCCACCTACGGCAAGCTGACCCTGAAGTTCATCTGCACCACCGGCAA
GCTGCCCGTGCCCTGGCCCACCCTCGTGACCACCCTGACCTACGGCGTGCAGTGCTTCAGCCGCTACCCC
GACCACATGAAGCAGCACGACTTCTTCAAGTCCGCCATGCCCGAAGGCTACGTCCAGGAGCGCACCATCT
TCTTCAAGGACGACGGCAACTACAAGACCCGCGCCGAGGTGAAGTTCGAGGGCGACACCCTGGTGAACCG
CATCGAGCTGAAGGGCATCGACTTCAAGGAGGACGGCAACATCCTGGGGCACAAGCTGGAGTACAACTAC
AACAGCCACAACGTCTATATCATGGCCGACAAGCAGAAGAACGGCATCAAGGTGAACTTCAAGATCCGCC
ACAACATCGAGGACGGCAGCGTGCAGCTCGCCGACCACTACCAGCAGAACACCCCCATCGGCGACGGCCC
CGTGCTGCTGCCCGACAACCACTACCTGAGCACCCAGTCCGCCCTGAGCAAAGACCCCAACGAGAAGCGC
GATCACATGGTCCTGCTGGAGTTCGTGACCGCCGCCGGGATCACTCTCGGCATGGACGAGCTGTACAAGT
AAGGATCCCAACTTTATTATACATAGTTGATGGCCGGCCGCTTCGAGCAGACATGATAAGATACATTGAT
GAGTTTGGACAAACCACAACTAGAATGCAGTGAAAAAAATGCTTTATTTGTGAAATTTGTGATGCTATTG
CTTTATTTGTAACCATTATAAGCTGCAATAAACAAGTTAACAACAACAATTGCATTCATTTTATGTTTCA
GGTTCAGGGGGAGGTGTGGGAGGTTTTTTAAAGCAAGTAAAACCTCTACAAATGTGGTAGATATCAAGCT
TAAACAAGAATCTCTAGTTTTCTTTCTTGCTTTTACTTTTACTTCCTTAATACTCAAGTACAATTTTAAT
GGAGTACTTTTTTACTTTTACTCAAGTAAGATTCTAGCCAGATACTTTTACTTTTAATTGAGTAAAATTT
TCCCTAAGTACTTGTACTTTCACTTGAGTAAAATTTTTGAGTACTTTTTACACCTCTGGGCGCTCTTCCG
CTTCCTCGCTCACTGACTCGCTGCGCTCGGTCGTTCGGCTGCGGCGAGCGGTATCAGCTCACTCAAAGGC
GGTAATACGGTTATCCACAGAATCAGGGGATAACGCAGGAAAGAACATGTGAGCAAAAGGCCAGCAAAAG
GCCAGGAACCGTAAAAAGGCCGCGTTGCTGGCGTTTTTCCATAGGCTCCGCCCCCCTGACGAGCATCACA
AAAATCGACGCTCAAGTCAGAGGTGGCGAAACCCGACAGGACTATAAAGATACCAGGCGTTTCCCCCTGG
AAGCTCCCTCGTGCGCTCTCCTGTTCCGACCCTGCCGCTTACCGGATACCTGTCCGCCTTTCTCCCTTCG
GGAAGCGTGGCGCTTTCTCATAGCTCACGCTGTAGGTATCTCAGTTCGGTGTAGGTCGTTCGCTCCAAGC
TGGGCTGTGTGCACGAACCCCCCGTTCAGCCCGACCGCTGCGCCTTATCCGGTAACTATCGTCTTGAGTC
CAACCCGGTAAGACACGACTTATCGCCACTGGCAGCAGCCACTGGTAACAGGATTAGCAGAGCGAGGTAT
GTAGGCGGTGCTACAGAGTTCTTGAAGTGGTGGCCTAACTACGGCTACACTAGAAGAACAGTATTTGGTA
TCTGCGCTCTGCTGAAGCCAGTTACCTTCGGAAAAAGAGTTGGTAGCTCTTGATCCGGCAAACAAACCAC
CGCTGGTAGCGGTGGTTTTTTTGTTTGCAAGCAGCAGATTACGCGCAGAAAAAAAGGATCTCAAGAAGAT
CCTTTGATCTTTTCTACGGGGTCTGACGCTCAGTGGAACGAAAACTCACGTTAAGGGATTTTGGTCATGA
GATTATCAAAAAGGATCTTCACCTAGATCCTTTTAAATTAAAAATGAAGTTTTAAATCAATCTAAAGTAT
ATATGAGTAAACTTGGTCTGACAGTTACCAATGCTTAATCAGTGAGGCACCTATCTCAGCGATCTGTCTA
TTTCGTTCATCCATAGTTGCCTGACTCCCCGTCGTGTAGATAACTACGATACGGGAGGGCTTACCATCTG
GCCCCAGTGCTGCAATGATACCGCGAGATCCACGCTCACCGGCTCCAGATTTATCAGCAATAAACCAGCC
AGCCGGAAGGGCCGAGCGCAGAAGTGGTCCTGCAACTTTATCCGCCTCCATCCAGTCTATTAATTGTTGC
CGGGAAGCTAGAGTAAGTAGTTCGCCAGTTAATAGTTTGCGCAACGTTGTTGCCATTGCTACAGGCATCG
TGGTGTCACGCTCGTCGTTTGGTATGGCTTCATTCAGCTCCGGTTCCCAACGATCAAGGCGAGTTACATG
ATCCCCCATGTTGTGCAAAAAAGCGGTTAGCTCCTTCGGTCCTCCGATCGTTGTCAGAAGTAAGTTGGCC
GCAGTGTTATCACTCATGGTTATGGCAGCACTGCATAATTCTCTTACTGTCATGCCATCCGTAAGATGCT
TTTCTGTGACTGGTGAGTACTCAACCAAGTCATTCTGAGAATAGTGTATGCGGCGACCGAGTTGCTCTTG
CC
Features (pLannotate 1.2.2; 14 found; start..end, strand, type, name):
    254..358     -  promoter       AmpR promoter: bla
    725..745     +  protein_bind   attB4: mutant version of attB; core recombination site for the Gateway® BP reaction BP Clonase™
   1086..1153    +  misc_RNA       tracrRNA (fragment): trans-activating CRISPR RNA for the Streptococcus pyogenes CRISPR/Cas9 system
   1161..1181    +  protein_bind   attB1: mutant version of attB; core recombination site for the Gateway® BP reaction BP Clonase™
   1188..1567    +  enhancer       CMV enhancer: human cytomegalovirus immediate early enhancer
   1569..1845    +  promoter       chicken β-actin promoter: No description available
   1846..2862    +  intron         chimeric intron: chimera between introns from chicken β-actin and rabbit β-globin
   2860..2928    +  CDS            HBB (fragment): HBB_LEPEU - Experimental evidence at protein level: Swiss-Prot protein existence level 1. Involved in oxygen transport from the lung to the various peripheral tissues. From Lepus europaeus (European hare).
   2923..3642    +  CDS            EGFP: the original enhanced GFP (Yang et al., 1996) mammalian codon-optimized
   3649..3669    -  protein_bind   attB3: mutant version of attB; core recombination site for the Gateway® BP reaction BP Clonase™
   3697..3818    -  polyA_signal   SV40 poly(A) signal: SV40 polyadenylation signal
   3841..3909    -  CDS            large T antigen (fragment): large T antigen from SV40 (simian virus 40)
   4306..4894    -  rep_origin     ori: high-copy-number ColE1/pMB1/pBR322/pUC origin of replication
   5065..253     -  CDS            AmpR (across the origin): β-lactamase; bla; confers resistance to ampicillin, carbenicillin, and related antibiotics
