[The description below was written by a language model from this plasmid's Addgene catalogue record and pLannotate feature annotations shown in this document.]
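Description:
Tol2-U6.3-sgRNA-empty-GFP is a 5.7 kb Tol2 transposon plasmid built on a commercially synthesised pTol2 expression backbone and described as optimised for expression in chick. It is an empty CRISPR guide vector. A custom spacer is ligated as annealed oligonucleotides with defined overhangs into a pair of BsaI sites, so that the guide is transcribed from the chick U6.3 RNA polymerase III promoter. The plasmid is maintained in E. coli at high copy through a ColE1/pUC-type origin and is selected with ampicillin through the β-lactamase gene.

The annotated feature table shows an S. pyogenes tracrRNA-derived scaffold fragment, consistent with the sgRNA backbone lying downstream of the cloning sites. The software did not annotate the U6.3 promoter or the Tol2 terminal repeats, so their positions cannot be read from the table. Downstream of the guide cassette is a reporter unit made up of the CMV enhancer, chicken β-actin promoter and chimeric β-actin/β-globin intron. This is the arrangement of a CAG-type promoter, and the catalogue fields spell it inconsistently as GAGC, GACG and CAGC. It drives EGFP, which was PCR-amplified and inserted between retained EcoRI and BamHI sites in place of tdTomato in the parental construct. An SV40 polyadenylation signal follows the reporter. The short β-globin and large T antigen "CDS" hits are probably residual fragments of the intron and poly(A) regions. Gateway attB4, attB1 and attB3 scars separate the modules and probably reflect modular assembly of the backbone.

The construct carries no Cas9, which would have to be supplied separately, as would Tol2 transposase if genomic integration is wanted. GFP marks the cells that received the guide. The associated publication concerns the developing cochlea.
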