Addgene plasmid #221843: Tol2-U6.3-sgRNA-empty-GFP
Purpose: empty vector to clone custom sgRNA into BsaI sites to express sgRNA from chick U6.3 promoter expresses GFP reporter from GAGC promoter
Depositing lab: Stephen Terry. Depositing organization: University College London. Publication: Mitochondrial dynamics regulate cell morphology in the developing cochlea. O'Sullivan JDB, Terry S, Scott CA, Bullen A, Jagger DJ, Mann ZF. Development. 2024 Aug 1;151(15):dev202845. doi: 10.1242/dev.202845. Epub 2024 Aug 9. PubMed 39120083.
Backbone
  Vector backbone: pTol2{Exp}
  Backbone manufacturer: vectorbuilder
  Backbone size w/o insert (bp): 3000
  Total vector size (bp): 5672
  Modifications to backbone: Chick U6.3 RNA promotor to express sgRNA and EGFP expressed from GACG promoter
  Vector type: Mammalian Expression, CRISPR ; Tol2 transposon optimised for chick expression
Growth in bacteria
  Bacterial resistance: Ampicillin, 100 μg/mL
  Growth temperature: 37°C
  Growth strain: DH5alpha
  Copy number: High Copy
Gene/Insert
  Gene/Insert name: EGFP
  Insert size (bp): 717
  Promoter: CAGC
  Cloning method: Restriction Enzyme; 5′ cloning site EcoRI (not destroyed); 3′ cloning site BamH1 (not destroyed)
  Sequencing primers: 5′ gaattcGCCACCATGGTGAGCAAGG; 3′ ggatccTTACTTGTACAGCTCGTCCATG
Resource information
  A portion of this plasmid was derived from a plasmid made by: EGFP was PCR amplified from PCMS28-EGFP-IRES (1) and cloned into Tol2-U6.3-sgRNA-tdTomato a custom made plasmid synthesised by vector builder containing U6.3 chick promoter sequence based on Addgene plasmid 99139 (2) at EcoRI and BamHI sites. (1) Terry SJ, Donà F, Osenberg P, Carlton JG, Eggert US. Capping protein regulates actin dynamics during cytokinetic midbody maturation. Proc Natl Acad Sci U S A. 2018 Feb 27;115(9):2138-2143. doi: 10.1073/pnas.1722281115. Epub 2018 Feb 8. PMID: 29439200; PMCID: PMC5834733 (2) Gandhi S, Piacentino ML, Vieceli FM, Bronner ME. Optimization of CRISPR/Cas9 genome editing for loss-of-function in the early chick embryo. Dev Biol. 2017 Dec 1;432(1):86-97. doi: 10.1016/j.ydbio.2017.08.036. PMID: 29150011; PMCID: PMC5728388.
Terms and licenses: Academic/Nonprofit Terms; Industry Terms: Not Available to Industry
Depositor comments: Clone sgRNA using dual BsaI sites need to add overhangs of GGAT on forward primer and AAAC on reverse. Please visit https://doi.org/10.1101/2024.03.04.583298 for bioRxiv preprint.
How to cite: Tol2-U6.3-sgRNA-empty-GFP was a gift from Stephen Terry (Addgene plasmid # 221843 ; http://n2t.net/addgene:221843 ; RRID:Addgene_221843)
